Addgene plasmid #123120: pBLO 64.1
Purpose: E. coli expression vector for active deltaproteobacteria CasX
Depositing lab: Jennifer Doudna & Benjamin Oakes. Depositing organization: University of California, Berkeley. Publication: CasX enzymes comprise a distinct family of RNA-guided genome editors. Liu JJ, Orlova N, Oakes BL, Ma E, Spinner HB, Baney KLM, Chuck J, Tan D, Knott GJ, Harrington LB, Al-Shayeb B, Wagner A, Brotzmann J, Staahl BT, Taylor KL, Desmarais J, Nogales E, Doudna JA. Nature. 2019 Feb 4. pii: 10.1038/s41586-019-0908-x. doi: 10.1038/s41586-019-0908-x. PubMed 30718774.
Backbone
  Vector backbone: NA
  Total vector size (bp): 5559
  Vector type: CRISPR
Growth in bacteria
  Bacterial resistance: Chloramphenicol, 25 μg/mL
  Growth temperature: 37°C
  Growth strain: DH5alpha
  Copy number: Low Copy
Gene/Insert
  Gene/Insert name: CasX
  Species: Deltaproteobacteria
  Insert size (bp): 2955
  Promoter: NA
  Cloning method: Unknown
  Sequencing primers: 5′ NA; 3′ NA
Terms and licenses: Academic/Nonprofit Terms; Industry Terms: Not Available to Industry
How to cite: pBLO 64.1 was a gift from Jennifer Doudna & Benjamin Oakes (Addgene plasmid # 123120 ; http://n2t.net/addgene:123120 ; RRID:Addgene_123120)
