[The description below was written by a language model from this plasmid's Addgene catalogue record and pLannotate feature annotations shown in this document.]
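Description:
pBLO 64.1 is a 5,559 bp bacterial CRISPR plasmid built to express catalytically active CasX from a Deltaproteobacteria source in E. coli. The catalogue does not name a backbone. The two annotated sequence records (depositor and repository-sequenced, which carry the same features in different rotations) show a p15A origin of replication and a chloramphenicol acetyltransferase (cat) gene under its native promoter, followed by the lambda t0 terminator. p15A gives low-to-medium copy number, consistent with the "low copy" catalogue entry, and is compatible with ColE1-type plasmids, so the construct can coexist with a second plasmid in the same cell. Selection is with chloramphenicol.

The catalogue lists no promoter for the 2,955 bp CasX insert, and the automated annotation does not label the CasX coding sequence. There is, however, a large unannotated stretch of roughly 3 kb between the divergent tetR/tetA promoter region and the rrnB T1 and T7Te terminators, which is where the insert would fit. On the other side of that promoter region, a Tn10 TetR repressor gene is encoded in the opposite orientation. This layout suggests, though the record does not state it, that CasX is transcribed from the tetA promoter under TetR repression and can be induced with tetracycline-class compounds. The short BleoR and RSF ori hits are fragments only a few tens of bases long and are probably spurious matches or cloning remnants rather than functional parts. No guide RNA cassette, tags or localisation signals are annotated. The stated use is expression of active CasX in E. coli, in the context of work characterising CasX enzymes as RNA-guided genome editors.
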