Features (pLannotate 1.2.2; 10 found; start..end, strand, type, name):
      7..630     -  CDS            TetR: tetracycline repressor TetR; tetR from transposon Tn10; TetR binds to the tetracycline operator tetO to inhibit transcription. This inhibition can be relieved by adding tetracycline or doxycycline.
    649..704     +  promoter       tetR/tetA promoters: tetR; overlapping promoters for bacterial tetR and tetA
   3523..3542    -  CDS            BleoR (fragment): antibiotic-binding protein; Sh ble from Streptoalloteichus hindustanus; confers resistance to bleomycin, phleomycin, and Zeocin™
   3724..3795    +  terminator     rrnB T1 terminator: transcription terminator T1 from the E. coli rrnB gene
   3811..3838    +  terminator     T7Te terminator: phage T7 early transcription terminator
   3857..3912    -  rep_origin     RSF ori (fragment): Plasmids containing the RSF 1030 origin of replication can be propagated in E. coli cells that contain additional plasmids with compatible origins.
   4000..4545    -  rep_origin     p15A ori: Plasmids containing the medium-copy-number p15A origin of replication can be propagated in E. coli cells that contain a second plasmid with the ColE1 origin.
   4659..4753    -  terminator     lambda t0 terminator: transcription terminator from phage lambda
   4777..5433    -  CDS            cat: CAT_ECOLX - Experimental evidence at protein level: Swiss-Prot protein existence level 1. This enzyme is an effector of chloramphenicol resistance in bacteria. From Escherichia coli. This protein is used as a marker in many commonly used cloning vectors, such as pACYC184.
   5434..5536    -  promoter       cat promoter: promoter of the E. coli cat gene encoding chloramphenicol acetyltransferase
>Addgene plasmid #123120 | pBLO 64.1 | depositor full sequence | sequence record 235006 | pBLO 64.1 sequence 5559 bps
GACGTCTTAAGACCCACTTTCACATTTAAGTTGTTTTTCTAATCCGCATATGATCAATTCAAGGCCGAAT
AAGAAGGCTGGCTCTGCACCTTGGTGATCAAATAATTCGATAGCTTGTCGTAATAATGGCGGCATACTAT
CAGTAGTAGGTGTTTCCCTTTCTTCTTTAGCGACTTGATGCTCTTGATCTTCCAATACGCAACCTAAAGT
AAAATGCCCCACAGCGCTGAGTGCATATAATGCATTCTCTAGTGAAAAACCTTGTTGGCATAAAAAGGCT
AATTGATTTTCGAGAGTTTCATACTGTTTTTCTGTAGGCCGTGTACCTAAATGTACTTTTGCTCCATCGC
GATGACTTAGTAAAGCACATCTAAAACTTTTAGCGTTATTACGTAAAAAATCTTGCCAGCTTTCCCCTTC
TAAAGGGCAAAAGTGAGTATGGTGCCTATCTAACATCTCAATGGCTAAGGCGTCGAGCAAAGCCCGCTTA
TTTTTTACATGCCAATACAATGTAGGCTGCTCTACACCTAGCTTCTGGGCGAGTTTACGGGTTGTTAAAC
CTTCGATTCCGACCTCATTAAGCAGCTCTAATGCGCTGTTAATCACTTTACTTTTATCTAATCTAGACAT
CATTAATTCCTAATTTTTGTTGACACTCTATCGTTGATAGAGTTATTTTACCACTCCCTATCAGTGATAG
AGAAAAGAATTCAAAGGATCCAAAGAGGAGAAAGGATCTATGGAAAAGAGAATCAACAAGATCAGGAAGA
AGCTGAGCGCCGACAACGCCACCAAGCCTGTGTCTAGGAGTGGCCCCATGAAAACCCTGCTCGTCAGAGT
GATGACCGACGACCTGAAGAAGAGACTGGAAAAGAGGAGGAAGAAACCCGAAGTGATGCCCCAAGTGATC
AGCAACAACGCCGCCAACAACCTGAGAATGCTGCTGGACGACTACACCAAGATGAAGGAAGCCATCCTGC
AGGTCTACTGGCAAGAGTTCAAGGACGACCACGTGGGCCTGATGTGCAAGTTTGCCCAGCCTGCCAGCAA
GAAGATCGACCAGAACAAGCTGAAGCCCGAGATGGACGAGAAGGGCAATCTGACCACAGCCGGCTTTGCC
TGCTCTCAGTGTGGCCAGCCTCTGTTCGTGTACAAGCTGGAACAGGTGTCCGAGAAAGGCAAGGCCTACA
CCAACTACTTCGGCAGATGTAACGTGGCCGAGCACGAGAAGCTGATTCTGCTGGCCCAGCTGAAACCTGA
GAAGGACTCTGATGAGGCCGTGACCTACAGCCTGGGCAAGTTTGGACAGAGAGCCCTGGACTTCTACAGC
ATCCACGTGACCAAAGAAAGCACACACCCCGTGAAGCCCCTGGCTCAGATCGCCGGCAATAGATACGCCT
CTGGACCTGTGGGCAAAGCCCTGTCCGATGCCTGCATGGGAACAATCGCCAGCTTCCTGAGCAAGTACCA
GGACATCATCATCGAGCACCAGAAGGTGGTCAAGGGCAACCAGAAGAGACTGGAAAGCCTGAGGGAGCTG
GCCGGCAAAGAGAACCTGGAATACCCCAGCGTGACCCTGCCTCCTCAGCCTCACACAAAAGAAGGCGTGG
ACGCCTACAACGAAGTGATCGCCAGAGTGAGAATGTGGGTCAACCTGAACCTGTGGCAGAAGCTGAAACT
GTCCAGGGACGACGCCAAGCCTCTGCTGAGACTGAAGGGCTTCCCTAGCTTCCCCGTGGTGGAAAGAAGG
GAGAATGAGGTGGACTGGTGGAACACCATCAACGAAGTCAAGAAACTGATCGATGCCAAGAGAGACATGG
GCAGAGTGTTTTGGAGCGGAGTGACCGCCGAGAAGAGAAACACCATCCTGGAAGGCTACAACTACCTGCC
TAACGAGAACGACCACAAGAAGAGAGAGGGCAGCCTGGAAAACCCTAAGAAGCCCGCCAAGAGACAGTTC
GGCGACCTGCTGCTGTACCTGGAGAAGAAGTATGCCGGCGACTGGGGCAAAGTGTTCGATGAGGCCTGGG
AGAGAATCGACAAGAAGATTGCCGGCCTGACCAGCCACATCGAGAGAGAGGAAGCCAGAAACGCCGAGGA
CGCCCAGTCTAAAGCCGTGCTGACAGATTGGCTGAGAGCCAAGGCCAGCTTCGTGCTGGAAAGGCTGAAA
GAAATGGATGAGAAAGAGTTCTACGCCTGCGAGATCCAGCTGCAGAAGTGGTACGGGGACCTGAGAGGCA
ATCCCTTTGCCGTGGAAGCCGAGAACAGAGTGGTGGACATCAGCGGCTTTAGCATCGGCTCTGACGGCCA
CTCCATCCAGTACAGGAACCTGCTGGCCTGGAAGTACCTGGAAAATGGCAAGAGAGAGTTCTACCTGCTG
ATGAACTACGGCAAGAAGGGCAGAATCAGATTCACCGACGGCACCGACATCAAGAAAAGCGGCAAGTGGC
AGGGCCTGCTGTATGGCGGCGGAAAGGCCAAAGTGATCGACCTGACCTTCGATCCCGACGACGAGCAGCT
GATCATTCTGCCTCTGGCCTTCGGCACCAGACAGGGCAGAGAGTTCATCTGGAACGATCTGCTGTCCCTG
GAAACCGGCCTGATCAAGCTGGCCAACGGCAGGGTGATCGAGAAAACCATCTACAACAAGAAAATCGGCA
GAGATGAGCCCGCACTGTTTGTGGCCCTGACCTTTGAGAGGAGAGAAGTGGTCGATCCCAGCAACATCAA
GCCCGTGAACCTGATCGGAGTGGACAGAGGCGAGAATATCCCTGCCGTGATTGCCCTGACAGACCCTGAG
GGATGTCCCCTGCCTGAGTTTAAGGATAGCTCTGGCGGCCCTACCGACATCCTGAGAATCGGCGAGGGCT
ACAAAGAGAAGCAGAGAGCCATCCAGGCCGCCAAAGAGGTGGAACAGAGAAGAGCCGGCGGATACAGCAG
AAAGTTCGCCAGCAAGTCCAGAAACCTGGCCGATGACATGGTCAGGAACAGCGCCAGGGACCTGTTCTAC
CACGCCGTGACACATGATGCCGTGCTGGTGTTCGAGAACCTGTCAAGAGGCTTCGGCAGACAGGGAAAAA
GAACCTTCATGACCGAGAGACAGTACACGAAGATGGAAGATTGGCTCACCGCCAAACTGGCCTACGAGGG
CCTGACAAGCAAGACCTACCTGTCCAAGACACTGGCCCAGTACACCTCCAAGACCTGCTCCAATTGCGGC
TTCACCATCACCACCGCCGACTACGATGGAATGCTCGTGAGACTGAAGAAAACCTCCGACGGCTGGGCCA
CCACACTGAACAACAAAGAGCTGAAAGCCGAGGGCCAGATCACCTACTACAACAGATACAAGAGGCAGAC
CGTCGAGAAAGAGCTGTCCGCCGAACTCGACAGACTGAGCGAGGAATCCGGCAACAACGACATCAGCAAG
TGGACCAAGGGACGCAGAGATGAGGCCCTGTTCCTGCTGAAGAAGAGGTTCAGCCACAGACCTGTGCAAG
AGCAGTTTGTGTGCCTGGATTGCGGCCACGAAGTGCACGCAGATGAACAGGCCGCTCTGAATATCGCCAG
AAGCTGGCTGTTCCTGAACAGCAACAGCACCGAGTTCAAGAGCTACAAGAGCGGCAAGCAGCCTTTCGTT
GGAGCCTGGCAGGCCTTCTACAAGAGAAGGCTCAAAGAAGTGTGGAAGCCCAACGCCTGACTCGAGTAAG
GATCTCCAGGCATCAAATAAAACGAAAGGCTCAGTCGAAAGACTGGGCCTTTCGTTTTATCTGTTGTTTG
TCGGTGAACGCTCTCTACTAGAGTCACACTGGCTCACCTTCGGGTGGGCCTTTCTGCGTTTATACCTAGG
GATATATTCCGCTTCCTCGCTCACTGACTCGCTACGCTCGGTCGTTCGACTGCGGCGAGCGGAAATGGCT
TACGAACGGGGCGGAGATTTCCTGGAAGATGCCAGGAAGATACTTAACAGGGAAGTGAGAGGGCCGCGGC
AAAGCCGTTTTTCCATAGGCTCCGCCCCCCTGACAAGCATCACGAAATCTGACGCTCAAATCAGTGGTGG
CGAAACCCGACAGGACTATAAAGATACCAGGCGTTTCCCCCTGGCGGCTCCCTCGTGCGCTCTCCTGTTC
CTGCCTTTCGGTTTACCGGTGTCATTCCGCTGTTATGGCCGCGTTTGTCTCATTCCACGCCTGACACTCA
GTTCCGGGTAGGCAGTTCGCTCCAAGCTGGACTGTATGCACGAACCCCCCGTTCAGTCCGACCGCTGCGC
CTTATCCGGTAACTATCGTCTTGAGTCCAACCCGGAAAGACATGCAAAAGCACCACTGGCAGCAGCCACT
GGTAATTGATTTAGAGGAGTTAGTCTTGAAGTCATGCGCCGGTTAAGGCTAAACTGAAAGGACAAGTTTT
GGTGACTGCGCTCCTCCAAGCCAGTTACCTCGGTTCAAAGAGTTGGTAGCTCAGAGAACCTTCGAAAAAC
CGCCCTGCAAGGCGGTTTTTTCGTTTTCAGAGCAAGAGATTACGCGCAGACCAAAACGATCTCAAGAAGA
TCATCTTATTAATCAGATAAAATATTTCTAGATTTCAGTGCAATTTATCTCTTCAAATGTAGCACCTGAA
GTCAGCCCCATACGATATAAGTTGTTACTAGTGCTTGGATTCTCACCAATAAAAAACGCCCGGCGGCAAC
CGAGCGTTCTGAACAAATCCAGATGGAGTTCTGAGGTCATTACTGGATCTATCAACAGGAGTCCAAGCGA
GCTCGATATCAAATTACGCCCCGCCCTGCCACTCATCGCAGTACTGTTGTAATTCATTAAGCATTCTGCC
GACATGGAAGCCATCACAAACGGCATGATGAACCTGAATCGCCAGCGGCATCAGCACCTTGTCGCCTTGC
GTATAATATTTGCCCATGGTGAAAACGGGGGCGAAGAAGTTGTCCATATTGGCCACGTTTAAATCAAAAC
TGGTGAAACTCACCCAGGGATTGGCTGACACGAAAAACATATTCTCAATAAACCCTTTAGGGAAATAGGC
CAGGTTTTCACCGTAACACGCCACATCTTGCGAATATATGTGTAGAAACTGCCGGAAATCGTCGTGGTAT
TCACTCCAGAGCGATGAAAACGTTTCAGTTTGCTCATGGAAAACGGTGTAACAAGGGTGAACACTATCCC
ATATCACCAGCTCACCGTCTTTCATTGCCATACGAAATTCCGGATGAGCATTCATCAGGCGGGCAAGAAT
GTGAATAAAGGCCGGATAAAACTTGTGCTTATTTTTCTTTACGGTCTTTAAAAAGGCCGTAATATCCAGC
TGAACGGTCTGGTTATAGGTACATTGAGCAACTGACTGAAATGCCTCAAAATGTTCTTTACGATGCCATT
GGGATATATCAACGGTGGTATATCCAGTGATTTTTTTCTCCATTTTAGCTTCCTTAGCTCCTGAAAATCT
CGATAACTCAAAAAATACGCCCGGTAGTGATCTTATTTCATTATGGTGAAAGTTGGAACCTCTTACGTGC
CGATCAACGTTTCATTTTCGCCAGATATC
