Features (pLannotate 1.2.2; 10 found; start..end, strand, type, name):
   2868..2887    -  CDS            BleoR (fragment): antibiotic-binding protein; Sh ble from Streptoalloteichus hindustanus; confers resistance to bleomycin, phleomycin, and Zeocin™
   3069..3140    +  terminator     rrnB T1 terminator: transcription terminator T1 from the E. coli rrnB gene
   3156..3183    +  terminator     T7Te terminator: phage T7 early transcription terminator
   3202..3257    -  rep_origin     RSF ori (fragment): Plasmids containing the RSF 1030 origin of replication can be propagated in E. coli cells that contain additional plasmids with compatible origins.
   3345..3890    -  rep_origin     p15A ori: Plasmids containing the medium-copy-number p15A origin of replication can be propagated in E. coli cells that contain a second plasmid with the ColE1 origin.
   4004..4098    -  terminator     lambda t0 terminator: transcription terminator from phage lambda
   4122..4778    -  CDS            cat: CAT_ECOLX - Experimental evidence at protein level: Swiss-Prot protein existence level 1. This enzyme is an effector of chloramphenicol resistance in bacteria. From Escherichia coli. This protein is used as a marker in many commonly used cloning vectors, such as pACYC184.
   4779..4881    -  promoter       cat promoter: promoter of the E. coli cat gene encoding chloramphenicol acetyltransferase
   4911..5534    -  CDS            TetR: tetracycline repressor TetR; tetR from transposon Tn10; TetR binds to the tetracycline operator tetO to inhibit transcription. This inhibition can be relieved by adding tetracycline or doxycycline.
   5553..49      +  promoter       tetR/tetA promoters (across the origin): tetR; overlapping promoters for bacterial tetR and tetA
>Addgene plasmid #123120 | pBLO 64.1 | addgene full sequence | sequence record 239496 | Addgene NGS Result
CTCTATCGTTGATAGAGTTATTTTACCACTCCCTATCAGTGATAGAGAAAAGAATTCAAAAGATCTAAAG
AGGAGAAAGGATCTATGGAAAAGAGAATCAACAAGATCAGGAAGAAGCTGAGCGCCGACAACGCCACCAA
GCCTGTGTCTAGGAGTGGCCCCATGAAAACCCTGCTCGTCAGAGTGATGACCGACGACCTGAAGAAGAGA
CTGGAAAAGAGGAGGAAGAAACCCGAAGTGATGCCCCAAGTGATCAGCAACAACGCCGCCAACAACCTGA
GAATGCTGCTGGACGACTACACCAAGATGAAGGAAGCCATCCTGCAGGTCTACTGGCAAGAGTTCAAGGA
CGACCACGTGGGCCTGATGTGCAAGTTTGCCCAGCCTGCCAGCAAGAAGATCGACCAGAACAAGCTGAAG
CCCGAGATGGACGAGAAGGGCAATCTGACCACAGCCGGCTTTGCCTGCTCTCAGTGTGGCCAGCCTCTGT
TCGTGTACAAGCTGGAACAGGTGTCCGAGAAAGGCAAGGCCTACACCAACTACTTCGGCAGATGTAACGT
GGCCGAGCACGAGAAGCTGATTCTGCTGGCCCAGCTGAAACCTGAGAAGGACTCTGATGAGGCCGTGACC
TACAGCCTGGGCAAGTTTGGACAGAGAGCCCTGGACTTCTACAGCATCCACGTGACCAAAGAAAGCACAC
ACCCCGTGAAGCCCCTGGCTCAGATCGCCGGCAATAGATACGCCTCTGGACCTGTGGGCAAAGCCCTGTC
CGATGCCTGCATGGGAACAATCGCCAGCTTCCTGAGCAAGTACCAGGACATCATCATCGAGCACCAGAAG
GTGGTCAAGGGCAACCAGAAGAGACTGGAAAGCCTGAGGGAGCTGGCCGGCAAAGAGAACCTGGAATACC
CCAGCGTGACCCTGCCTCCTCAGCCTCACACAAAAGAAGGCGTGGACGCCTACAACGAAGTGATCGCCAG
AGTGAGAATGTGGGTCAACCTGAACCTGTGGCAGAAGCTGAAACTGTCCAGGGACGACGCCAAGCCTCTG
CTGAGACTGAAGGGCTTCCCTAGCTTCCCCGTGGTGGAAAGAAGGGAGAATGAGGTGGACTGGTGGAACA
CCATCAACGAAGTCAAGAAACTGATCGATGCCAAGAGAGACATGGGCAGAGTGTTTTGGAGCGGAGTGAC
CGCCGAGAAGAGAAACACCATCCTGGAAGGCTACAACTACCTGCCTAACGAGAACGACCACAAGAAGAGA
GAGGGCAGCCTGGAAAACCCTAAGAAGCCCGCCAAGAGACAGTTCGGCGACCTGCTGCTGTACCTGGAGA
AGAAGTATGCCGGCGACTGGGGCAAAGTGTTCGATGAGGCCTGGGAGAGAATCGACAAGAAGATTGCCGG
CCTGACCAGCCACATCGAGAGAGAGGAAGCCAGAAACGCCGAGGACGCCCAGTCTAAAGCCGTGCTGACA
GATTGGCTGAGAGCCAAGGCCAGCTTCGTGCTGGAAAGGCTGAAAGAAATGGATGAGAAAGAGTTCTACG
CCTGCGAGATCCAGCTGCAGAAGTGGTACGGGGACCTGAGAGGCAATCCCTTTGCCGTGGAAGCCGAGAA
CAGAGTGGTGGACATCAGCGGCTTTAGCATCGGCTCTGACGGCCACTCCATCCAGTACAGGAACCTGCTG
GCCTGGAAGTACCTGGAAAATGGCAAGAGAGAGTTCTACCTGCTGATGAACTACGGCAAGAAGGGCAGAA
TCAGATTCACCGACGGCACCGACATCAAGAAAAGCGGCAAGTGGCAGGGCCTGCTGTATGGCGGCGGAAA
GGCCAAAGTGATCGACCTGACCTTCGATCCCGACGACGAGCAGCTGATCATTCTGCCTCTGGCCTTCGGC
ACCAGACAGGGCAGAGAGTTCATCTGGAACGATCTGCTGTCCCTGGAAACCGGCCTGATCAAGCTGGCCA
ACGGCAGGGTGATCGAGAAAACCATCTACAACAAGAAAATCGGCAGAGATGAGCCCGCACTGTTTGTGGC
CCTGACCTTTGAGAGGAGAGAAGTGGTCGATCCCAGCAACATCAAGCCCGTGAACCTGATCGGAGTGGAC
AGAGGCGAGAATATCCCTGCCGTGATTGCCCTGACAGACCCTGAGGGATGTCCCCTGCCTGAGTTTAAGG
ATAGCTCTGGCGGCCCTACCGACATCCTGAGAATCGGCGAGGGCTACAAAGAGAAGCAGAGAGCCATCCA
GGCCGCCAAAGAGGTGGAACAGAGAAGAGCCGGCGGATACAGCAGAAAGTTCGCCAGCAAGTCCAGAAAC
CTGGCCGATGACATGGTCAGGAACAGCGCCAGGGACCTGTTCTACCACGCCGTGACACATGATGCCGTGC
TGGTGTTCGAGAACCTGTCAAGAGGCTTCGGCAGACAGGGAAAAAGAACCTTCATGACCGAGAGACAGTA
CACGAAGATGGAAGATTGGCTCACCGCCAAACTGGCCTACGAGGGCCTGACAAGCAAGACCTACCTGTCC
AAGACACTGGCCCAGTACACCTCCAAGACCTGCTCCAATTGCGGCTTCACCATCACCACCGCCGACTACG
ATGGAATGCTCGTGAGACTGAAGAAAACCTCCGACGGCTGGGCCACCACACTGAACAACAAAGAGCTGAA
AGCCGAGGGCCAGATCACCTACTACAACAGATACAAGAGGCAGACCGTCGAGAAAGAGCTGTCCGCCGAA
CTCGACAGACTGAGCGAGGAATCCGGCAACAACGACATCAGCAAGTGGACCAAGGGACGCAGAGATGAGG
CCCTGTTCCTGCTGAAGAAGAGGTTCAGCCACAGACCTGTGCAAGAGCAGTTTGTGTGCCTGGATTGCGG
CCACGAAGTGCACGCAGATGAACAGGCCGCTCTGAATATCGCCAGAAGCTGGCTGTTCCTGAACAGCAAC
AGCACCGAGTTCAAGAGCTACAAGAGCGGCAAGCAGCCTTTCGTTGGAGCCTGGCAGGCCTTCTACAAGA
GAAGGCTCAAAGAAGTGTGGAAGCCCAACGCCTGACTCGAGTAAGGATCTCCAGGCATCAAATAAAACGA
AAGGCTCAGTCGAAAGACTGGGCCTTTCGTTTTATCTGTTGTTTGTCGGTGAACGCTCTCTACTAGAGTC
ACACTGGCTCACCTTCGGGTGGGCCTTTCTGCGTTTATACCTAGGGATATATTCCGCTTCCTCGCTCACT
GACTCGCTACGCTCGGTCGTTCGACTGCGGCGAGCGGAAATGGCTTACGAACGGGGCGGAGATTTCCTGG
AAGATGCCAGGAAGATACTTAACAGGGAAGTGAGAGGGCCGCGGCAAAGCCGTTTTTCCATAGGCTCCGC
CCCCCTGACAAGCATCACGAAATCTGACGCTCAAATCAGTGGTGGCGAAACCCGACAGGACTATAAAGAT
ACCAGGCGTTTCCCCCTGGCGGCTCCCTCGTGCGCTCTCCTGTTCCTGCCTTTCGGTTTACCGGTGTCAT
TCCGCTGTTATGGCCGCGTTTGTCTCATTCCACGCCTGACACTCAGTTCCGGGTAGGCAGTTCGCTCCAA
GCTGGACTGTATGCACGAACCCCCCGTTCAGTCCGACCGCTGCGCCTTATCCGGTAACTATCGTCTTGAG
TCCAACCCGGAAAGACATGCAAAAGCACCACTGGCAGCAGCCACTGGTAATTGATTTAGAGGAGTTAGTC
TTGAAGTCATGCGCCGGTTAAGGCTAAACTGAAAGGACAAGTTTTGGTGACTGCGCTCCTCCAAGCCAGT
TACCTCGGTTCAAAGAGTTGGTAGCTCAGAGAACCTTCGAAAAACCGCCCTGCAAGGCGGTTTTTTCGTT
TTCAGAGCAAGAGATTACGCGCAGACCAAAACGATCTCAAGAAGATCATCTTATTAATCAGATAAAATAT
TTCTAGATTTCAGTGCAATTTATCTCTTCAAATGTAGCACCTGAAGTCAGCCCCATACGATATAAGTTGT
TACTAGTGCTTGGATTCTCACCAATAAAAAACGCCCGGCGGCAACCGAGCGTTCTGAACAAATCCAGATG
GAGTTCTGAGGTCATTACTGGATCTATCAACAGGAGTCCAAGCGAGCTCGATATCAAATTACGCCCCGCC
CTGCCACTCATCGCAGTACTGTTGTAATTCATTAAGCATTCTGCCGACATGGAAGCCATCACAAACGGCA
TGATGAACCTGAATCGCCAGCGGCATCAGCACCTTGTCGCCTTGCGTATAATATTTGCCCATGGTGAAAA
CGGGGGCGAAGAAGTTGTCCATATTGGCCACGTTTAAATCAAAACTGGTGAAACTCACCCAGGGATTGGC
TGACACGAAAAACATATTCTCAATAAACCCTTTAGGGAAATAGGCCAGGTTTTCACCGTAACACGCCACA
TCTTGCGAATATATGTGTAGAAACTGCCGGAAATCGTCGTGGTATTCACTCCAGAGCGATGAAAACGTTT
CAGTTTGCTCATGGAAAACGGTGTAACAAGGGTGAACACTATCCCATATCACCAGCTCACCGTCTTTCAT
TGCCATACGAAATTCCGGATGAGCATTCATCAGGCGGGCAAGAATGTGAATAAAGGCCGGATAAAACTTG
TGCTTATTTTTCTTTACGGTCTTTAAAAAGGCCGTAATATCCAGCTGAACGGTCTGGTTATAGGTACATT
GAGCAACTGACTGAAATGCCTCAAAATGTTCTTTACGATGCCATTGGGATATATCAACGGTGGTATATCC
AGTGATTTTTTTCTCCATTTTAGCTTCCTTAGCTCCTGAAAATCTCGATAACTCAAAAAATACGCCCGGT
AGTGATCTTATTTCATTATGGTGAAAGTTGGAACCTCTTACGTGCCGATCAACGTTTCATTTTCGCCAGA
TATCGACGTCTTAAGACCCACTTTCACATTTAAGTTGTTTTTCTAATCCGCATATGATCAATTCAAGGCC
GAATAAGAAGGCTGGCTCTGCACCTTGGTGATCAAATAATTCGATAGCTTGTCGTAATAATGGCGGCATA
CTATCAGTAGTAGGTGTTTCCCTTTCTTCTTTAGCGACTTGATGCTCTTGATCTTCCAATACGCAACCTA
AAGTAAAATGCCCCACAGCGCTGAGTGCATATAATGCATTCTCTAGTGAAAAACCTTGTTGGCATAAAAA
GGCTAATTGATTTTCGAGAGTTTCATACTGTTTTTCTGTAGGCCGTGTACCTAAATGTACTTTTGCTCCA
TCGCGATGACTTAGTAAAGCACATCTAAAACTTTTAGCGTTATTACGTAAAAAATCTTGCCAGCTTTCCC
CTTCTAAAGGGCAAAAGTGAGTATGGTGCCTATCTAACATCTCAATGGCTAAGGCGTCGAGCAAAGCCCG
CTTATTTTTTACATGCCAATACAATGTAGGCTGCTCTACACCTAGCTTCTGGGCGAGTTTACGGGTTGTT
AAACCTTCGATTCCGACCTCATTAAGCAGCTCTAATGCGCTGTTAATCACTTTACTTTTATCTAATCTAG
ACATCATTAATTCCTAATTTTTGTTGACA
